Addgene plasmid #12382: pFS255
Depositing lab: Nick Rhind. Depositing organization: University of Massachusetts, Worcester. Publication: In vivo labeling of fission yeast DNA with thymidine and thymidine analogs. Sivakumar S, Porter-Goff M, Patel PK, Benoit K, Rhind N. Methods. 2004 Jul . 33(3):213-9. 10.1016/j.ymeth.2003.11.016 PubMed 15157888.
Backbone
  Vector backbone: pFA6a-kanMX6
  Backbone size w/o insert (bp): 3938
  Vector type: Yeast Expression
  Selectable markers: Gentamicin
Growth in bacteria
  Bacterial resistance: Ampicillin, 100 μg/mL
  Growth temperature: 37°C
  Growth strain: DH5alpha
  Copy number: High Copy
Gene/Insert
  Gene/Insert name: thymidine kinase (alt name: tk)
  Species: Herpes virus
  Insert size (bp): 1130
  GenBank ID: X03764
  Cloning method: Restriction Enzyme; 5′ cloning site BglII (destroyed during cloning); 3′ cloning site BglII (destroyed during cloning)
  Sequencing primers: 5′ SP6
Resource information
  A portion of this plasmid was derived from a plasmid made by: Paul Russell, TSRI Janet Leatherwood, SUNY Stonybrook
Terms and licenses: Academic/Nonprofit Terms; Industry Terms: Not Available to Industry
How to cite: pFS255 was a gift from Nick Rhind (Addgene plasmid # 12382 ; http://n2t.net/addgene:12382 ; RRID:Addgene_12382)
