[The description below was written by a language model from this plasmid's Addgene catalogue record and pLannotate feature annotations shown in this document.]
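Description:
pFS255 is a yeast expression plasmid built on the pFA6a-kanMX6 backbone and carrying the herpes simplex virus thymidine kinase gene (tk) for use in fission yeast. It is propagated in E. coli as a high-copy plasmid through a ColE1/pUC-type origin, with β-lactamase (AmpR) under its own promoter for ampicillin selection. The feature table shows no yeast replication origin, which is consistent with the pFA6a family of integrating or cassette-template vectors rather than episomal plasmids, although the record does not state how the construct is introduced or maintained in yeast. Yeast selection comes from the kanMX cassette, which confers resistance to aminoglycosides of the G418 (geneticin) type. The catalogue lists this marker as "Gentamicin". Short annotated fragments of lacI, rop and bom are backbone remnants, and SP6 and T7 phage promoters flank the cloning region.

The payload is a roughly 1.1 kb tk coding sequence, matched to HHV-1 thymidine kinase and cloned into a BglII site that was destroyed at both ends. It lies directly downstream of the Schizosaccharomyces pombe adh1 (alcohol dehydrogenase) promoter and in the same orientation, with a small pUC polylinker fragment between them, so adh1 should drive strong constitutive expression. The adh1-tk unit and the kanMX marker are adjacent and divergently oriented. No dedicated terminator for tk is annotated.

Thymidine kinase phosphorylates thymidine to dTMP in the salvage pathway. According to the associated publication, the construct is meant to allow in vivo labelling of fission yeast DNA with thymidine and thymidine analogs, an approach suited to following DNA replication.
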