Features (pLannotate 1.2.2; 12 found; start..end, strand, type, name):
    146..1273    -  CDS            TK: KITH_HHV1S - Experimental evidence at protein level: Swiss-Prot protein existence level 1. Catalyzes the transfer of the gamma-phospho group of ATP to thymidine to generate dTMP in the salvage pathway of pyrimidine synthesis. The dTMP serves as a substrate for DNA polymerase during viral DNA replication. Allows the virus to be reactivated and to grow in non-proliferative cells lacking a high concentration of phosphorylated nucleic acid precursors. From Human herpesvirus 1 (strain SC16) (HHV-1) (Human herpes simplex virus 1). Used in molecular biology as a selectable marker to identify transfec
   1276..1300    +  misc_feature   MCS (fragment): pUC18/19 multiple cloning site
   1320..2048    -  promoter       adh1 promoter: promoter for the Schizosaccharomyces pombe adh1 gene encoding alcohol dehydrogenase
   2102..3458    +  gene           kanMX: yeast selectable marker conferring kanamycin resistance (Wach et al., 1994)
   3563..3581    -  promoter       T7 promoter: promoter for bacteriophage T7 RNA polymerase
   3603..3656    -  CDS            lacI (fragment): lac repressor; lacI; The lac repressor binds to the lac operator to inhibit transcription in E. coli. This inhibition can be relieved by adding lactose or isopropyl-β-D-thiogalactopyranoside (IPTG).
   3839..4427    -  rep_origin     ori: high-copy-number ColE1/pMB1/pBR322/pUC origin of replication
   4598..5458    -  CDS            AmpR: β-lactamase; bla; confers resistance to ampicillin, carbenicillin, and related antibiotics
   5459..5563    -  promoter       AmpR promoter: bla
   5658..5693    +  CDS            rop (fragment): Rop protein, which maintains plasmids at low copy number; rop
   5795..5846    +  misc_feature   bom (fragment): basis of mobility region from pBR322
   5909..2       +  promoter       SP6 promoter (across the origin): promoter for bacteriophage SP6 RNA polymerase
>Addgene plasmid #12382 | pFS255 | depositor full sequence | sequence record 7290 | Author sequence
GAACGCGGCCGCCAGCTGAAGCTTCGTACGCTGCAGGTCGACGGATCCCCGGGTTAATTAAGGCGCGCCA
GATCGATCTTCGAATGCATCGCGCGCACCGTACGTCTCGAGGAATTCCTGCAGGATCCGGGGATCCCGTG
TTTCAGTTAGCCTCCCCCATCTCCCGGGCAAACGTGCGCGCCAGGTCGCAGATCGTCGGTATGGAGCCTG
GGGTGGTGACGTGGGTCTGGATCATCCCGGAGGTAAGTTGCAGCAGGGCGTCCCGGCAGCCGGCGGGCGA
TTGGTCGTAATCCAGGATAAAGACGTGCATGGGACGGAGGCGTTTGGCCAAGACGTCCAAGGCCCAGGCA
AACACGTTGTACAGGTCGCCGTTGGGGGCCAGCAACTCGGGGGCCCGAAACAGGGTAAATAACGTGTCCC
CGATATGGGGTCGTGGGCCCGCGTTGCTCTGGGGCTCGGCACCCTGGGGCGGCACGGCCGTCCCCGAAAG
CTGTCCCCAATCCTCCCGCCACGACCCGCCGCCCTGCAGATACCGCACCGTATTGGCAAGCAGCCCGTAA
ACGCGGCGAATCGCGGCCAGCATAGCCAGGTCAAGCCGCTCGCCGGGGCGCTGGCGTTTGGCCAGGCGGT
CGATGTGTCTGTCCTCCGGAAGGGCCCCCAACACGATGTTTGTGCCGGGCAAGGTCGGCGGGATGAGGGC
CACGAACGCCAGCACGGCCTGGGGGGTCATGCTGCCCATAAGGTATCGCGCGGCCGGGTAGCACAGGAGG
GCGGCGATGGGATGGCGGTCGAAGATGAGGGTGAGGGCCGGGGGCGGGGCATGTGAACTCCCAGCCTCCC
CCCCGATATGAGGAGCCAGAACGGCGTCGGTCACGGCATAAGGCATGCCCATTGTTATCTGGGCGCTTGT
CATTACCACCGCCGCGTCCCCGGCCGATATCTCACCCTGGTCGAGGCGGTGTTGTGTGGTGTAGATGTTC
GCGATTGTCTCGGAAGCCCCCAGCACCCGCCAGTAAGTCATCGGCTCGGGTACGTAGACGATATCGTCGC
GCGAACCCAGGGCCACCAGCAGTTGCGTGGTGGTGGTTTTCCCCATCCCGTGGGGACCGTCTATATAAAC
CCGCAGTAGCGTGGGCATTTTCTGCTCCGGGCGGACTTCCGTGGCTTCTTGCTGCCGGCGAGGGCGCAAC
GCCGTACGTCGGTTGCTATGGCCGCGAGAACGCGCAGCCTGGTCGAACGCAGACGCGTGCTGATGGCCGG
GGTACGAAGCCATACGGGATCCTCTAGAGTCGACCTGCAGCAATTCTCTTGCTTAAAGAAAAGAAAAGCG
AAGGCACCTGTCCACCACCCACTATTTATACCATGGGAGGCGTCAAACCGAGTTTTTGCGAAAGGATTAT
CGCACCTCTCCCCAAGTAACATCGGCAAAGCAAAAACGGAGCGGAAGACCAATGAGACGCGGAAGGGGAG
CGCCGAATGAGGAAAGCGAGAGAGAAAGAAGTGGATGGAATGATTCCCCGCCAAAGTGGACACATTTCGG
GAATCTTCAGGAAGCATGGATCACCTTATGGACAAGAAGATAATCCGGAAGCCAATAGGAGGGCGACAGG
GGGTCAGCGATAAGCGTCGGAAAAAACTTTATGATATGGTAAATACGTAGGAGGTTACGGTGCAGAGGAG
GGGCCGGTAGCGAGTGATAGCGAGGGAAAGACGATCGCTATCGGGCCGTAAGGAGGAAATGGGAGGTTGG
GGGAAGGATGCGTTGGAATGCGGAGTAGAGAAATTGAAGAGAGAGAGAGGACACACCTAGAGAGAAAGAA
ATGGATATAGAGAAAGAGAAAAAATAAGAGGAATACGGATACGATGGAGTGCGTTGAATGAGAGAAAAGA
AAAGAAAAGGAATGATAAGAGAAGGAATGAAAATTGTTTTGTTTTGTTTTCAATTGCTTTCTTTTGTTTT
CTTTGTCTTTGTTCTTCCTTCCCTTGTCCCGATGCTGTTCTTCTCACCAGCTTCCGCATGATAGCCATTT
TCTTAGTTGTTGTAGGGCATGCAAGCTGATCTGTTTAGCTTGCCTCGTCCCCGCCGGGTCACCCGGCCAG
CGACATGGAGGCCCAGAATACCCTCCTTGACAGTCTTGACGTGCGCAGCTCAGGGGCATGATGTGACTGT
CGCCCGTACATTTAGCCCATACATCCCCATGTATAATCATTTGCATCCATACATTTTGATGGCCGCACGG
CGCGAAGCAAAAATTACGGCTCCTCGCTGCAGACCTGCGAGCAGGGAAACGCTCCCCTCACAGACGCGTT
GAATTGTCCCCACGCCGCGCCCCTGTAGAGAAATATAAAAGGTTAGGATTTGCCACTGAGGTTCTTCTTT
CATATACTTCCTTTTAAAATCTTGCTAGGATACAGTTCTCACATCACATCCGAACATAAACAACCATGGG
TAAGGAAAAGACTCACGTTTCGAGGCCGCGATTAAATTCCAACATGGATGCTGATTTATATGGGTATAAA
TGGGCTCGCGATAATGTCGGGCAATCAGGTGCGACAATCTATCGATTGTATGGGAAGCCCGATGCGCCAG
AGTTGTTTCTGAAACATGGCAAAGGTAGCGTTGCCAATGATGTTACAGATGAGATGGTCAGACTAAACTG
GCTGACGGAATTTATGCCTCTTCCGACCATCAAGCATTTTATCCGTACTCCTGATGATGCATGGTTACTC
ACCACTGCGATCCCCGGCAAAACAGCATTCCAGGTATTAGAAGAATATCCTGATTCAGGTGAAAATATTG
TTGATGCGCTGGCAGTGTTCCTGCGCCGGTTGCATTCGATTCCTGTTTGTAATTGTCCTTTTAACAGCGA
TCGCGTATTTCGTCTCGCTCAGGCGCAATCACGAATGAATAACGGTTTGGTTGATGCGAGTGATTTTGAT
GACGAGCGTAATGGCTGGCCTGTTGAACAAGTCTGGAAAGAAATGCATAAGCTTTTGCCATTCTCACCGG
ATTCAGTCGTCACTCATGGTGATTTCTCACTTGATAACCTTATTTTTGACGAGGGGAAATTAATAGGTTG
TATTGATGTTGGACGAGTCGGAATCGCAGACCGATACCAGGATCTTGCCATCCTATGGAACTGCCTCGGT
GAGTTTTCTCCTTCATTACAGAAACGGCTTTTTCAAAAATATGGTATTGATAATCCTGATATGAATAAAT
TGCAGTTTCATTTGATGCTCGATGAGTTTTTCTAATCAGTACTGACAATAAAAAGATTCTTGTTTTCAAG
AACTTGTCATTTGTATAGTTTTTTTATATTGTAGTTGTTCTATTTTAATCAAATGTTAGCGTGATTTATA
TTTTTTTTCGCCTCGACATCATCTGCCCAGATGCGAAGTTAAGTGCGCAGAAAGTAATATCATGCGTCAA
TCGTATGTGAATGCTGGTCGCTATACTGCTGTCGATTCGATACTAACGCCGCCATCCAGTTTAAACGAGC
TCGAATTCATCGATGATATCAGATCCACTAGTGGCCTATGCGGCCGCGGATCTGCCGGTCTCCCTATAGT
GAGTCGTATTAATTTCGATAAGCCAGGTTAACCTGCATTAATGAATCGGCCAACGCGCGGGGAGAGGCGG
TTTGCGTATTGGGCGCTCTTCCGCTTCCTCGCTCACTGACTCGCTGCGCTCGGTCGTTCGGCTGCGGCGA
GCGGTATCAGCTCACTCAAAGGCGGTAATACGGTTATCCACAGAATCAGGGGATAACGCAGGAAAGAACA
TGTGAGCAAAAGGCCAGCAAAAGGCCAGGAACCGTAAAAAGGCCGCGTTGCTGGCGTTTTTCCATAGGCT
CCGCCCCCCTGACGAGCATCACAAAAATCGACGCTCAAGTCAGAGGTGGCGAAACCCGACAGGACTATAA
AGATACCAGGCGTTTCCCCCTGGAAGCTCCCTCGTGCGCTCTCCTGTTCCGACCCTGCCGCTTACCGGAT
ACCTGTCCGCCTTTCTCCCTTCGGGAAGCGTGGCGCTTTCTCAATGCTCACGCTGTAGGTATCTCAGTTC
GGTGTAGGTCGTTCGCTCCAAGCTGGGCTGTGTGCACGAACCCCCCGTTCAGCCCGACCGCTGCGCCTTA
TCCGGTAACTATCGTCTTGAGTCCAACCCGGTAAGACACGACTTATCGCCACTGGCAGCAGCCACTGGTA
ACAGGATTAGCAGAGCGAGGTATGTAGGCGGTGCTACAGAGTTCTTGAAGTGGTGGCCTAACTACGGCTA
CACTAGAAGGACAGTATTTGGTATCTGCGCTCTGCTGAAGCCAGTTACCTTCGGAAAAAGAGTTGGTAGC
TCTTGATCCGGCAAACAAACCACCGCTGGTAGCGGTGGTTTTTTTGTTTGCAAGCAGCAGATTACGCGCA
GAAAAAAAGGATCTCAAGAAGATCCTTTGATCTTTTCTACGGGGTCTGACGCTCAGTGGAACGAAAACTC
ACGTTAAGGGATTTTGGTCATGAGATTATCAAAAAGGATCTTCACCTAGATCCTTTTAAATTAAAAATGA
AGTTTTAAATCAATCTAAAGTATATATGAGTAAACTTGGTCTGACAGTTACCAATGCTTAATCAGTGAGG
CACCTATCTCAGCGATCTGTCTATTTCGTTCATCCATAGTTGCCTGACTCCCCGTCGTGTAGATAACTAC
GATACGGGAGGGCTTACCATCTGGCCCCAGTGCTGCAATGATACCGCGAGACCCACGCTCACCGGCTCCA
GATTTATCAGCAATAAACCAGCCAGCCGGAAGGGCCGAGCGCAGAAGTGGTCCTGCAACTTTATCCGCCT
CCATCCAGTCTATTAATTGTTGCCGGGAAGCTAGAGTAAGTAGTTCGCCAGTTAATAGTTTGCGCAACGT
TGTTGCCATTGCTACAGGCATCGTGGTGTCACGCTCGTCGTTTGGTATGGCTTCATTCAGCTCCGGTTCC
CAACGATCAAGGCGAGTTACATGATCCCCCATGTTGTGCAAAAAAGCGGTTAGCTCCTTCGGTCCTCCGA
TCGTTGTCAGAAGTAAGTTGGCCGCAGTGTTATCACTCATGGTTATGGCAGCACTGCATAATTCTCTTAC
TGTCATGCCATCCGTAAGATGCTTTTCTGTGACTGGTGAGTACTCAACCAAGTCATTCTGAGAATAGTGT
ATGCGGCGACCGAGTTGCTCTTGCCCGGCGTCAATACGGGATAATACCGCGCCACATAGCAGAACTTTAA
AAGTGCTCATCATTGGAAAACGTTCTTCGGGGCGAAAACTCTCAAGGATCTTACCGCTGTTGAGATCCAG
TTCGATGTAACCCACTCGTGCACCCAACTGATCTTCAGCATCTTTTACTTTCACCAGCGTTTCTGGGTGA
GCAAAAACAGGAAGGCAAAATGCCGCAAAAAAGGGAATAAGGGCGACACGGAAATGTTGAATACTCATAC
TCTTCCTTTTTCAATATTATTGAAGCATTTATCAGGGTTATTGTCTCATGAGCGGATACATATTTGAATG
TATTTAGAAAAATAAACAAATAGGGGTTCCGCGCACATTTCCCCGAAAAGTGCCACCTGACGTCTAAGAA
ACCATTATTATCATGACATTAACCTATAAAAATAGGCGTATCACGAGGCCCTTTCGTCTCGCGCGTTTCG
GTGATGACGGTGAAAACCTCTGACACATGCAGCTCCCGGAGACGGTCACAGCTTGTCTGTAAGCGGATGC
CGGGAGCAGACAAGCCCGTCAGGGCGCGTCAGCGGGTGTTGGCGGGTGTCGGGGCTGGCTTAACTATGCG
GCATCAGAGCAGATTGTACTGAGAGTGCACCATATGGACATATTGTCGTTAGAACGCGGCTACAATTAAT
ACATAACCTTATGTATCATACACATACGATTTAGGTGACACTATA
