>Addgene plasmid #12382 | pFS255 | addgene partial sequence | sequence record 18901 | SP6 5'-ATTTAGGTGACACTATAG-3'
GCTGCAGGTCGACGGATCCCCGGGTTAATTAAGGCGCGCCAGATCGATCTTCGAATGCATCGCGCGCACC
GTACGTCTCGAGGAATTCCTGCAGGATCCGGGGATCCCGTGTTTCAGTTAGCCTCCCCCATCTCCCGGGC
AAACGTGCGCGCCAGGTCGCAGATCGTCGGTATGGAGCCTGGGGTGGTGACGTGGGTCTGGACCATCCCG
GAGGTAAGTTGCAGCAGGGCGTCCCGGCAGCCGGCGGGCGATTGGTCGTAATCCAGGATAAAGACGTGCA
TGGGACGGAGGCGTTTGGCCAAGACGTCCAAGGCCCAGGCAAACACGTTATACAGGTCGCCGTTGGGGGC
CAGCAACTCGGGGGCCCGAAACAGGGTAAATAACGTGTCCCCGATATGGGGTCGTGGGCCCGCGTTGCTC
TGGGGCTCGGCACCCTGGGGCGGCACGGCCGTCCCCGAAAGCTGTCCCCAATCCTCCCACCACGACCCGC
CGCCCTGCAGATACCGCACCGTATTGGCAAGCAGCCCGTAAACGCGGCGAATCGCGGCCAGCATAGCCAG
GTCAAGCCGCTCGCCGGGGCGCTGGCGTTTGGCCAGGCGGTCGATGTGTCTGTCCTCCGGAAGGGCCCCC
AACACGATGTTTGTGCCGGGCAAGGTCGGCGGGATGAGGGCCACGAACGCCAGCACGGCCTGGGGGGTCA
TGCTGCCCATAAAGTATCGCGCGGCCGGGTAGCACAAGAGGGCGGCGATGGGATGGCGGTC
